Addgene plasmid #18016: pcDNA3.1 FLIPglu-30uDelta13V Venus-Y67G
Depositing lab: Wolf Frommer. Depositing organization: Carnegie Institution for Science. Publication: Facilitative plasma membrane transporters function during ER transit. Takanaga H, Frommer WB. FASEB J. 2010 Aug . 24(8):2849-58. 10.1096/fj.09-146472 PubMed 20354141.
Backbone
  Vector backbone: pcDNA3.1(+)
  Backbone manufacturer: Invitrogen
  Backbone size w/o insert (bp): 5428
  Vector type: Mammalian Expression
  Selectable markers: Neomycin (select with G418)
Growth in bacteria
  Bacterial resistance: Ampicillin, 100 μg/mL
  Growth temperature: 37°C
  Growth strain: DH5alpha
  Copy number: High Copy
Gene/Insert
  Gene/Insert name: FLIPglu D154A Delta13V Venus-Y67G (alt names: ECFP-mglB-Venus; Periplasmic glucose binding)
  Species: E. coli
  Insert size (bp): 2400
  Mutation: mglB-D154A; non-functional Venus
  Tag / fusion protein: ECFP (N terminal on insert); Venus-Y67G (C terminal on insert)
  Cloning method: Restriction Enzyme; 5′ cloning site HindIII (not destroyed); 3′ cloning site EcoRI (not destroyed)
  Sequencing primers: 5′ T7 Fwd
Terms and licenses: Academic/Nonprofit Terms; Industry Terms: Not Available to Industry
How to cite: pcDNA3.1 FLIPglu-30uDelta13V Venus-Y67G was a gift from Wolf Frommer (Addgene plasmid # 18016 ; http://n2t.net/addgene:18016 ; RRID:Addgene_18016)
