[The description below was written by a language model from this plasmid's Addgene catalogue record and pLannotate feature annotations shown in this document.]
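Description:
pcDNA3.1 FLIPglu-30uDelta13V Venus-Y67G is a mammalian expression plasmid built on the pcDNA3.1(+) backbone. It carries a variant of the FLIPglu family of genetically encoded glucose sensors. It is maintained in E. coli at high copy through a ColE1/pUC-type origin with ampicillin selection (AmpR, β-lactamase). An f1 origin is also present. For mammalian cells, an SV40 early promoter drives the neomycin phosphotransferase gene, followed by an SV40 polyadenylation signal, which permits G418 selection of stable transfectants.

The insert of about 2.4 kb was cloned between HindIII and EcoRI. It lies downstream of the CMV immediate-early enhancer/promoter and a T7 promoter, and upstream of the bovine growth hormone poly(A) signal. It encodes a single fusion protein in which the E. coli periplasmic glucose/galactose-binding protein MglB is sandwiched between ECFP at the N terminus and Venus at the C terminus. In sensors of this design, sugar binding changes the conformation of MglB and so alters FRET between the cyan donor and the yellow acceptor. The MglB moiety here carries the D154A substitution, and the construct name suggests a micromolar-range affinity variant with a truncated ("Delta13") linker arrangement, though the record does not spell these details out.

The Venus domain carries Y67G, and the record describes this Venus as non-functional. Residue 67 is the chromophore tyrosine in GFP-derived proteins. With no working acceptor, the construct most plausibly serves as a donor-only or FRET-negative control alongside the intact sensor, although the record does not state this purpose. An attB2 site and a short polylinker fragment downstream of Venus appear to be remnants of earlier cloning steps. The short HIV LTR, ble and lacI fragments in the feature table are most likely annotation artefacts or backbone remnants.
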