Features (pLannotate 1.2.2; 25 found; start..end, strand, type, name):
     28..80      -  misc_feature   bom (fragment): basis of mobility region from pBR322
    235..614     +  enhancer       CMV enhancer: human cytomegalovirus immediate early enhancer
    615..818     +  promoter       CMV promoter: human cytomegalovirus (CMV) immediate early promoter
    814..847     +  LTR            5' LTR (truncated) (fragment): truncated 5' long terminal repeat (LTR) from HIV-1
    863..881     +  promoter       T7 promoter: promoter for bacteriophage T7 RNA polymerase
    948..1628    +  CDS            Enhanced Cyan-Emitting GFP: Enhanced Cyan-Emitting GFP is a basic (constitutively fluorescent) cyan fluorescent protein published in 2002, derived from Aequorea victoria.
   1596..2543    +  CDS            mglB: DGAL_ECOLI - Experimental evidence at protein level: Swiss-Prot protein existence level 1. This protein is involved in the active transport of galactose and glucose. It plays a role in the chemotaxis towards the two sugars by interacting with the trg chemoreceptor. From Escherichia coli (strain K12).
   2547..3248    +  CDS            Venus: yellow fluorescent protein (YFP) with fast and efficient maturation (Nagai et al., 2002) mammalian codon-optimized
   3260..3284    -  protein_bind   attB2: mutant version of attB; recombination site for the Gateway® BP reaction BP Clonase™
   3312..3338    +  misc_feature   MCS (fragment): pBluescript multiple cloning site
   3347..3365    -  promoter       T7 promoter: promoter for bacteriophage T7 RNA polymerase
   3470..3694    +  polyA_signal   bGH poly(A) signal: bovine growth hormone polyadenylation signal
   3698..3719    +  promoter       SV40 promoter (fragment): SV40 enhancer and early promoter
   3740..4168    +  rep_origin     f1 ori (sequence partly withheld): f1 bacteriophage origin of replication; arrow indicates direction of (+) strand synthesis
   4182..4511    +  promoter       SV40 promoter: SV40 enhancer and early promoter
   4578..5369    +  CDS            neo: KKA2_KLEPN - Also known as kan, nptII. Experimental evidence at protein level: Swiss-Prot protein existence level 1. Resistance to kanamycin, neomycin, paromomycin, ribostamycin, butirosin and gentamicin B. From Klebsiella pneumoniae.
   5393..5551    +  CDS            ble (fragment): BLE_KLEPN - Experimental evidence at protein level: Swiss-Prot protein existence level 1. Binding protein with a strong affinity to the bleomycin family of antibiotics. Binds to CL990; an antimitotic-antibiotic compound. From Klebsiella pneumoniae.
   5546..5667    +  polyA_signal   SV40 poly(A) signal: SV40 polyadenylation signal
   5740..5756    -  protein_bind   lac operator: The lac repressor binds to the lac operator to inhibit transcription in E. coli. This inhibition can be relieved by adding lactose or isopropyl-β-D-thiogalactopyranoside (IPTG). lac repressor encoded by lacI
   5764..5794    -  promoter       lac promoter: promoter for the E. coli lac operon
   5809..5830    -  protein_bind   CAP binding site: CAP binding activates transcription in the presence of cAMP. E. coli catabolite activator protein
   5843..5935    -  CDS            lacI (fragment): lac repressor; lacI; The lac repressor binds to the lac operator to inhibit transcription in E. coli. This inhibition can be relieved by adding lactose or isopropyl-β-D-thiogalactopyranoside (IPTG).
   6118..6703    -  rep_origin     ori: high-copy-number ColE1/pMB1/pBR322/pUC origin of replication
   6874..7734    -  CDS            AmpR: β-lactamase; bla; confers resistance to ampicillin, carbenicillin, and related antibiotics
   7735..7839    -  promoter       AmpR promoter: bla
>Addgene plasmid #18016 | pcDNA3.1 FLIPglu-30uDelta13V Venus-Y67G | depositor full sequence | sequence record 8772 | Author sequence
GACGGATCGGGAGATCTCCCGATCCCCTATGGTGCACTCTCAGTACAATCTGCTCTGATGCCGCATAGTT
AAGCCAGTATCTGCTCCCTGCTTGTGTGTTGGAGGTCGCTGAGTAGTGCGCGAGCAAAATTTAAGCTACA
ACAAGGCAAGGCTTGACCGACAATTGCATGAAGAATCTGCTTAGGGTTAGGCGTTTTGCGCTGCTTCGCG
ATGTACGGGCCAGATATACGCGTTGACATTGATTATTGACTAGTTATTAATAGTAATCAATTACGGGGTC
ATTAGTTCATAGCCCATATATGGAGTTCCGCGTTACATAACTTACGGTAAATGGCCCGCCTGGCTGACCG
CCCAACGACCCCCGCCCATTGACGTCAATAATGACGTATGTTCCCATAGTAACGCCAATAGGGACTTTCC
ATTGACGTCAATGGGTGGAGTATTTACGGTAAACTGCCCACTTGGCAGTACATCAAGTGTATCATATGCC
AAGTACGCCCCCTATTGACGTCAATGACGGTAAATGGCCCGCCTGGCATTATGCCCAGTACATGACCTTA
TGGGACTTTCCTACTTGGCAGTACATCTACGTATTAGTCATCGCTATTACCATGGTGATGCGGTTTTGGC
AGTACATCAATGGGCGTGGATAGCGGTTTGACTCACGGGGATTTCCAAGTCTCCACCCCATTGACGTCAA
TGGGAGTTTGTTTTGGCACCAAAATCAACGGGACTTTCCAAAATGTCGTAACAACTCCGCCCCATTGACG
CAAATGGGCGGTAGGCGTGTACGGTGGGAGGTCTATATAAGCAGAGCTCTCTGGCTAACTAGAGAACCCA
CTGCTTACTGGCTTATCGAAATTAATACGACTCACTATAGGGAGACCCAAGCTGGCTAGCGTTTAAACTT
AAGCTTGGTACCGAGCTCGGATCCGGGCCGCATGGTGAGCAAGGGCGAGGAGCTGTTCACCGGGGTGGTG
CCCATCCTGGTCGAGCTGGACGGCGACGTAAACGGCCACAAGTTCAGCGTGTCCGGCGAGGGCGAGGGCG
ATGCCACCTACGGCAAGCTGACCCTGAAGTTCATCTGCACCACCGGCAAGCTGCCCGTGCCCTGGCCCAC
CCTCGTGACCACCCTGACCTGGGGCGTGCAGTGCTTCAGCCGCTACCCCGACCACATGAAGCAGCACGAC
TTCTTCAAGTCCGCCATGCCCGAAGGCTACGTCCAGGAGCGCACCATCTTCTTCAAGGACGACGGCAACT
ACAAGACCCGCGCCGAGGTGAAGTTCGAGGGCGACACCCTGGTGAACCGCATCGAGCTGAAGGGCATCGA
CTTCAAGGAGGACGGCAACATCCTGGGGCACAAGCTGGAGTACAACTACATCAGCCACAACGTCTATATC
ACCGCCGACAAGCAGAAGAACGGCATCAAGGCCAACTTCAAGATCCGCCACAACATCGAGGACGGCAGCG
TGCAGCTCGCCGACCACTACCAGCAGAACACCCCCATCGGCGACGGCCCCGTGCTGCTGCCCGACAACCA
CTACCTGAGCACCCAGTCCGCCCTGAGCAAAGACCCCAACGAGAAGCGCGATCACATGGTCCTGCTGGAG
TTCGTGACCGCCGCCGGGATCGCTGATACTCGCATTGGTGTAACAATCTATAAGTACGACGATAACTTTA
TGTCTGTAGTGCGCAAGGCTATTGAGCAAGATGCGAAAGCCGCGCCAGATGTTCAGCTGCTGATGAATGA
TTCTCAGAATGACCAGTCCAAGCAGAACGATCAGATCGACGTATTGCTGGCGAAAGGGGTGAAGGCACTG
GCAATCAACCTGGTTGACCCGGCAGCTGCGGGTACGGTGATTGAGAAAGCGCGTGGGCAAAACGTGCCGG
TGGTTTTCTTCAACAAAGAACCGTCTCGTAAGGCGCTGGATAGCTACGACAAAGCCTACTACGTTGGCAC
TGACTCCAAAGAGTCCGGCATTATTCAAGGCGATTTGATTGCTAAACACTGGGCGGCGAATCAGGGTTGG
GATCTGAACAAAGACGGTCAGATTCAGTTCGTACTGCTGAAAGGTGAACCGGGCCATCCGGCGGCAGAAG
CACGTACCACTTACGTGATTAAAGAATTGAACGATAAAGGCATCAAAACTGAACAGTTACAGTTAGATAC
CGCAATGTGGGACACCGCTCAGGCGAAAGATAAGATGGACGCCTGGCTGTCTGGCCCGAACGCCAACAAA
ATCGAAGTGGTTATCGCCAACAACGATGCGATGGCAATGGGCGCGGTTGAAGCGCTGAAAGCACACAACA
AGTCCAGCATTCCGGTGTTTGGCGTCGATGCGCTGCCAGAAGCGCTGGCGCTGGTGAAATCCGGTGCACT
GGCGGGCACCGTACTGAACGATGCTAACAACCAGGCGAAAGCGACCTTTGATCTGGCGAAAAACCTGGCC
GATGGTAAAGGTGCGGCTGATGGCACCAACTGGAAAATCGACAACAAAGTGGTCCGCGTACCTTATGTTG
GCGTAGATAAAGACAACCTGGCTCTCGAGCTGTTCACCGGGGTGGTGCCCATCCTGGTCGAGCTGGACGG
CGACGTAAACGGCCACAAGTTCAGCGTGTCCGGCGAGGGCGAGGGCGATGCCACCTACGGCAAGCTGACC
CTGAAGCTGATCTGCACCACCGGCAAGCTGCCCGTGCCCTGGCCCACCCTCGTGACCACCCTGGGCTACG
GCCTGCAGTGCTTCGCCCGCGGCCCCGACCACATGAAGCAGCACGACTTCTTCAAGTCCGCCATGCCCGA
AGGCTACGTCCAGGAGCGCACCATCTTCTTCAAGGACGACGGCAACTACAAGACCCGCGCCGAGGTGAAG
TTCGAGGGCGACACCCTGGTGAACCGCATCGAGCTGAAGGGCATCGACTTCAAGGAGGACGGCAACATCC
TGGGGCACAAGCTGGAGTACAACTACAACAGCCACAACGTCTATATCACCGCCGACAAGCAGAAGAACGG
CATCAAGGCCAACTTCAAGATCCGCCACAACATCGAGGACGGCGGCGTGCAGCTCGCCGACCACTACCAG
CAGAACACCCCCATCGGCGACGGCCCCGTGCTGCTGCCCGACAACCACTACCTGAGCTACCAGTCCGCCC
TGAGCAAAGACCCCAACGAGAAGCGCGATCACATGGTCCTGCTGGAGTTCGTGACCGCCGCCGGGATCAC
TCTCGGCATGGACGAGCTGTACAAGTAAAAGCTATCTAGACCCAGCTTTCTTGTACAAAGTGGTGTAGTT
AATTCATGATGGCCGCTGCAGGTCGACCTCGAGGGGGGGCCCGGTACCCAATTCGCCCTATAGTGAGTCG
TATTACGCGCGGATCCACTAGTCCAGTGTGGTGGAATTCTGCAGATATCCAGCACAGTGGCGGCCGCTCG
AGTCTAGAGGGCCCGTTTAAACCCGCTGATCAGCCTCGACTGTGCCTTCTAGTTGCCAGCCATCTGTTGT
TTGCCCCTCCCCCGTGCCTTCCTTGACCCTGGAAGGTGCCACTCCCACTGTCCTTTCCTAATAAAATGAG
GAAATTGCATCGCATTGTCTGAGTAGGTGTCATTCTATTCTGGGGGGTGGGGTGGGGCAGGACAGCAAGG
GGGAGGATTGGGAAGACAATAGCAGGCATGCTGGGGATGCGGTGGGCTCTATGGCTTCTGAGGCGGAAAG
AACCAGCTGGGGCTCTAGGGGGTATCCCC
[124 nt withheld, positions 3740-3863]
C
[91 nt withheld, positions 3865-3955]
A
[49 nt withheld, positions 3957-4005]
CCTTTGACGTTGGAGTCCACGTTCTTT
[37 nt withheld, positions 4033-4069]
ACCCTATCTCGGTCTATTCTTTTGATTTATAAGGGATTTTGCCGATTTCGGCCTATTGGTTAAAAAATGA
GCTGATTTAACAAAAATTTAACGCGAATTAATTCTGTGGAATGTGTGTCAGTTAGGGTGTGGAAAGTCCC
CAGGCTCCCCAGCAGGCAGAAGTATGCAAAGCATGCATCTCAATTAGTCAGCAACCAGGTGTGGAAAGTC
CCCAGGCTCCCCAGCAGGCAGAAGTATGCAAAGCATGCATCTCAATTAGTCAGCAACCATAGTCCCGCCC
CTAACTCCGCCCATCCCGCCCCTAACTCCGCCCAGTTCCGCCCATTCTCCGCCCCATGGCTGACTAATTT
TTTTTATTTATGCAGAGGCCGAGGCCGCCTCTGCCTCTGAGCTATTCCAGAAGTAGTGAGGAGGCTTTTT
TGGAGGCCTAGGCTTTTGCAAAAAGCTCCCGGGAGCTTGTATATCCATTTTCGGATCTGATCAAGAGACA
GGATGAGGATCGTTTCGCATGATTGAACAAGATGGATTGCACGCAGGTTCTCCGGCCGCTTGGGTGGAGA
GGCTATTCGGCTATGACTGGGCACAACAGACAATCGGCTGCTCTGATGCCGCCGTGTTCCGGCTGTCAGC
GCAGGGGCGCCCGGTTCTTTTTGTCAAGACCGACCTGTCCGGTGCCCTGAATGAACTGCAGGACGAGGCA
GCGCGGCTATCGTGGCTGGCCACGACGGGCGTTCCTTGCGCAGCTGTGCTCGACGTTGTCACTGAAGCGG
GAAGGGACTGGCTGCTATTGGGCGAAGTGCCGGGGCAGGATCTCCTGTCATCTCACCTTGCTCCTGCCGA
GAAAGTATCCATCATGGCTGATGCAATGCGGCGGCTGCATACGCTTGATCCGGCTACCTGCCCATTCGAC
CACCAAGCGAAACATCGCATCGAGCGAGCACGTACTCGGATGGAAGCCGGTCTTGTCGATCAGGATGATC
TGGACGAAGAGCATCAGGGGCTCGCGCCAGCCGAACTGTTCGCCAGGCTCAAGGCGCGCATGCCCGACGG
CGAGGATCTCGTCGTGACCCATGGCGATGCCTGCTTGCCGAATATCATGGTGGAAAATGGCCGCTTTTCT
GGATTCATCGACTGTGGCCGGCTGGGTGTGGCGGACCGCTATCAGGACATAGCGTTGGCTACCCGTGATA
TTGCTGAAGAGCTTGGCGGCGAATGGGCTGACCGCTTCCTCGTGCTTTACGGTATCGCCGCTCCCGATTC
GCAGCGCATCGCCTTCTATCGCCTTCTTGACGAGTTCTTCTGAGCGGGACTCTGGGGTTCGAAATGACCG
ACCAAGCGACGCCCAACCTGCCATCACGAGATTTCGATTCCACCGCCGCCTTCTATGAAAGGTTGGGCTT
CGGAATCGTTTTCCGGGACGCCGGCTGGATGATCCTCCAGCGCGGGGATCTCATGCTGGAGTTCTTCGCC
CACCCCAACTTGTTTATTGCAGCTTATAATGGTTACAAATAAAGCAATAGCATCACAAATTTCACAAATA
AAGCATTTTTTTCACTGCATTCTAGTTGTGGTTTGTCCAAACTCATCAATGTATCTTATCATGTCTGTAT
ACCGTCGACCTCTAGCTAGAGCTTGGCGTAATCATGGTCATAGCTGTTTCCTGTGTGAAATTGTTATCCG
CTCACAATTCCACACAACATACGAGCCGGAAGCATAAAGTGTAAAGCCTGGGGTGCCTAATGAGTGAGCT
AACTCACATTAATTGCGTTGCGCTCACTGCCCGCTTTCCAGTCGGGAAACCTGTCGTGCCAGCTGCATTA
ATGAATCGGCCAACGCGCGGGGAGAGGCGGTTTGCGTATTGGGCGCTCTTCCGCTTCCTCGCTCACTGAC
TCGCTGCGCTCGGTCGTTCGGCTGCGGCGAGCGGTATCAGCTCACTCAAAGGCGGTAATACGGTTATCCA
CAGAATCAGGGGATAACGCAGGAAAGAACATGTGAGCAAAAGGCCAGCAAAAGGCCAGGAACCGTAAAAA
GGCCGCGTTGCTGGCGTTTTTCCATAGGCTCCGCCCCCCTGACGAGCATCACAAAAATCGACGCTCAAGT
CAGAGGTGGCGAAACCCGACAGGACTATAAAGATACCAGGCGTTTCCCCCTGGAAGCTCCCTCGTGCGCT
CTCCTGTTCCGACCCTGCCGCTTACCGGATACCTGTCCGCCTTTCTCCCTTCGGGAAGCGTGGCGCTTTC
TCATAGCTCACGCTGTAGGTATCTCAGTTCGGTGTAGGTCGTTCGCTCCAAGCTGGGCTGTGTGCACGAA
CCCCCCGTTCAGCCCGACCGCTGCGCCTTATCCGGTAACTATCGTCTTGAGTCCAACCCGGTAAGACACG
ACTTATCGCCACTGGCAGCAGCCACTGGTAACAGGATTAGCAGAGCGAGGTATGTAGGCGGTGCTACAGA
GTTCTTGAAGTGGTGGCCTAACTACGGCTACACTAGAAGAACAGTATTTGGTATCTGCGCTCTGCTGAAG
CCAGTTACCTTCGGAAAAAGAGTTGGTAGCTCTTGATCCGGCAAACAAACCACCGCTGGTAGCGGTTTTT
TTGTTTGCAAGCAGCAGATTACGCGCAGAAAAAAAGGATCTCAAGAAGATCCTTTGATCTTTTCTACGGG
GTCTGACGCTCAGTGGAACGAAAACTCACGTTAAGGGATTTTGGTCATGAGATTATCAAAAAGGATCTTC
ACCTAGATCCTTTTAAATTAAAAATGAAGTTTTAAATCAATCTAAAGTATATATGAGTAAACTTGGTCTG
ACAGTTACCAATGCTTAATCAGTGAGGCACCTATCTCAGCGATCTGTCTATTTCGTTCATCCATAGTTGC
CTGACTCCCCGTCGTGTAGATAACTACGATACGGGAGGGCTTACCATCTGGCCCCAGTGCTGCAATGATA
CCGCGAGACCCACGCTCACCGGCTCCAGATTTATCAGCAATAAACCAGCCAGCCGGAAGGGCCGAGCGCA
GAAGTGGTCCTGCAACTTTATCCGCCTCCATCCAGTCTATTAATTGTTGCCGGGAAGCTAGAGTAAGTAG
TTCGCCAGTTAATAGTTTGCGCAACGTTGTTGCCATTGCTACAGGCATCGTGGTGTCACGCTCGTCGTTT
GGTATGGCTTCATTCAGCTCCGGTTCCCAACGATCAAGGCGAGTTACATGATCCCCCATGTTGTGCAAAA
AAGCGGTTAGCTCCTTCGGTCCTCCGATCGTTGTCAGAAGTAAGTTGGCCGCAGTGTTATCACTCATGGT
TATGGCAGCACTGCATAATTCTCTTACTGTCATGCCATCCGTAAGATGCTTTTCTGTGACTGGTGAGTAC
TCAACCAAGTCATTCTGAGAATAGTGTATGCGGCGACCGAGTTGCTCTTGCCCGGCGTCAATACGGGATA
ATACCGCGCCACATAGCAGAACTTTAAAAGTGCTCATCATTGGAAAACGTTCTTCGGGGCGAAAACTCTC
AAGGATCTTACCGCTGTTGAGATCCAGTTCGATGTAACCCACTCGTGCACCCAACTGATCTTCAGCATCT
TTTACTTTCACCAGCGTTTCTGGGTGAGCAAAAACAGGAAGGCAAAATGCCGCAAAAAAGGGAATAAGGG
CGACACGGAAATGTTGAATACTCATACTCTTCCTTTTTCAATATTATTGAAGCATTTATCAGGGTTATTG
TCTCATGAGCGGATACATATTTGAATGTATTTAGAAAAATAAACAAATAGGGGTTCCGCGCACATTTCCC
CGAAAAGTGCCACCTGACGTC
