>Addgene plasmid #18016 | pcDNA3.1 FLIPglu-30uDelta13V Venus-Y67G | addgene partial sequence | sequence record 23955 | FLIPglu 5'-ggcgtccatcttatctttcg-3'
CNGGCATGCGGTACTACTGTAACTGTTCAGTTTTGATGCCTTTATCGTTCAATTCTTTAATCACGTAAGT
GGTACGTGCTTCTGCAGCCGGATGGCCCGGTTCACCTTTCAGCAGTACGAACTGAATCTGACCGTCTTTG
TTCAGATCCCAACCCTGATTCGCCGCCCAGTGTTTAGCAATCAAATCGCCTTGAATAATGCCGGACTCTT
TGGAGTCAGTGCCAACGTAGTAGGCTTTGTCGTAGCTATCCAGCGCCTTACGAGACGGTTCTTTGTTGAA
GAAAACCACCGGCACGTTTTGCCCACGCGCTTTCTCAATCACCGTACCCGCAGCTGCCGGGTCAACCAGG
TTGATTGCCAGTGCCTTCACCCCTTTCGCCAGCAATACGTCGATCTGATCGTTCTGCTTGGACTGGTCAT
TCTGAGAATCATTCATCAGCAGCTGAACATCTGGCGCGGCTTTCGCATCTTGCTCAATAGCCTTGCGCAC
TACAGACATAAAGTTATCGTCGTACTTATAGATTGTTACACCAATGCGAGTATCAGCGATCCCGGCGGCG
GTCACGAACTCCAGCAGGACCATGTGATCGCGCTTCTCGTTGGGGTCTTTGCTCAGGGCGGACTGGGTGC
TCAGGTAGTGGTTGTCGGGCAGCAGCACGGGGCCGTCGCCGATGGGGGTGTTCTGCTGGTAGTGGTCGGC
GAGCTGCACGCTGCCGTCCTCGATGTTGTGGCGGATCTTGAAGTTGGCCTTGATGCCGTTCTTCTGCTTG
TCGGCGGTGATATAA
